Addgene plasmid #248827: His-HA-E2p-YFP
Purpose: Plasmid used to express E2p, a site-specific acceptor protein for LplA, in HEK293T cells. Used to evaluate specific labeling activity of LplA variants.
Depositing lab: Alice Ting. Depositing organization: Stanford University. Publication: Computational design of conformation-biasing mutations to alter protein functions. Cavanagh PE, Xue AG, Dai SA, Qiang A, Matsui T, Ting AY. Science. 2026 Jan 8:eadv7953. doi: 10.1126/science.adv7953. PubMed 41505504.
Backbone
  Vector backbone: pcDNA3
  Vector type: Mammalian Expression
Growth in bacteria
  Bacterial resistance: Ampicillin, 100 μg/mL
  Growth temperature: 37°C
  Growth strain: DH5alpha
  Copy number: High Copy
Gene/Insert
  Gene/Insert name: E2P
  Species: Synthetic
  Tag / fusion protein: 6xHis-HA (N terminal on insert); YFP (C terminal on insert)
  Cloning method: Restriction Enzyme; 5′ cloning site unknown (unknown if destroyed)
Terms and licenses: Academic/Nonprofit Terms; Industry Terms: Not Available to Industry
Depositor comments: Please visit https://doi.org/10.1101/2025.05.03.652001 for bioRxiv preprint.
How to cite: His-HA-E2p-YFP was a gift from Alice Ting (Addgene plasmid # 248827 ; http://n2t.net/addgene:248827 ; RRID:Addgene_248827)
