[The description below was written by a language model from this plasmid's Addgene catalogue record and pLannotate feature annotations shown in this document.]
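Description:
His-HA-E2p-YFP is a mammalian expression plasmid built on the pcDNA3 backbone, about 6.5 kb in the sequenced record. It is propagated in E. coli through a high-copy ColE1/pUC-type origin with ampicillin selection from the β-lactamase gene, and it also carries an f1 origin. As is typical of pcDNA3, an SV40 early promoter drives a neomycin/kanamycin phosphotransferase gene followed by an SV40 polyadenylation signal, which would allow G418 selection in mammalian cells, although the record only describes expression in HEK293T cells. Small annotated fragments, such as a truncated HIV-1 LTR, a ble piece, a lacI piece and the lac promoter/operator, appear to be backbone remnants or short similarity hits rather than functional parts of the design.

The payload is a single fusion open reading frame under the human CMV immediate-early enhancer and promoter, terminated by the bovine growth hormone polyadenylation signal, with T7 and SP6 phage promoters flanking the insert. The catalogue lists an N-terminal 6xHis-HA tag. The annotation picks up only a short match to a composite tag that includes 6xHis at this position, and the HA epitope is not separately annotated. This is followed by E2p, which the feature table identifies as a fragment of E. coli aceF, the dihydrolipoamide acetyltransferase (E2) component of the pyruvate dehydrogenase complex. EYFP is fused at the C terminus.

E2p serves as a site-specific acceptor protein for the ligase LplA. The construct is used to supply this substrate in HEK293T cells so that the specific labeling activity of LplA variants can be evaluated. The epitope tags and fluorescent protein offer means of detecting the acceptor.
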