Features (pLannotate 1.2.2; 23 found; start..end, strand, type, name):
     28..80      -  misc_feature   bom (fragment): basis of mobility region from pBR322
    235..614     +  enhancer       CMV enhancer: human cytomegalovirus immediate early enhancer
    615..818     +  promoter       CMV promoter: human cytomegalovirus (CMV) immediate early promoter
    814..847     +  LTR            5' LTR (truncated) (fragment): truncated 5' long terminal repeat (LTR) from HIV-1
    863..881     +  promoter       T7 promoter: promoter for bacteriophage T7 RNA polymerase
    922..942     +  CDS            capTEV™ (fragment): composite tag for in vivo biotinylation, TEV protease cleavage, and 6xHis tagging
    988..1239    +  CDS            aceF (fragment): ODP2_ECOLI - Experimental evidence at protein level: Swiss-Prot protein existence level 1. The pyruvate dehydrogenase complex catalyzes the overall conversion of pyruvate to acetyl-CoA and CO(2). It contains multiple copies of three enzymatic components: pyruvate dehydrogenase (E1), dihydrolipoamide acetyltransferase (E2) and lipoamide dehydrogenase (E3). From Escherichia coli (strain K12).
   1252..1968    +  CDS            EYFP: EYFP is a basic (constitutively fluorescent) green/yellow fluorescent protein published in 1996, derived from Aequorea victoria. It is reported to be a very rapidly-maturing weak dimer with high acid sensitivity.
   2011..2029    -  promoter       SP6 promoter: promoter for bacteriophage SP6 RNA polymerase
   2055..2279    +  polyA_signal   bGH poly(A) signal: bovine growth hormone polyadenylation signal
   2283..2304    +  promoter       SV40 promoter (fragment): SV40 enhancer and early promoter
   2325..2753    +  rep_origin     f1 ori (sequence partly withheld): f1 bacteriophage origin of replication; arrow indicates direction of (+) strand synthesis
   2767..3096    +  promoter       SV40 promoter: SV40 enhancer and early promoter
   3163..3954    +  CDS            neo: KKA2_KLEPN - Also known as kan, nptII. Experimental evidence at protein level: Swiss-Prot protein existence level 1. Resistance to kanamycin, neomycin, paromomycin, ribostamycin, butirosin and gentamicin B. From Klebsiella pneumoniae.
   3978..4136    +  CDS            ble (fragment): BLE_KLEPN - Experimental evidence at protein level: Swiss-Prot protein existence level 1. Binding protein with a strong affinity to the bleomycin family of antibiotics. Binds to CL990; an antimitotic-antibiotic compound. From Klebsiella pneumoniae.
   4131..4252    +  polyA_signal   SV40 poly(A) signal: SV40 polyadenylation signal
   4325..4341    -  protein_bind   lac operator: The lac repressor binds to the lac operator to inhibit transcription in E. coli. This inhibition can be relieved by adding lactose or isopropyl-β-D-thiogalactopyranoside (IPTG). lac repressor encoded by lacI
   4349..4379    -  promoter       lac promoter: promoter for the E. coli lac operon
   4394..4415    -  protein_bind   CAP binding site: CAP binding activates transcription in the presence of cAMP. E. coli catabolite activator protein
   4428..4520    -  CDS            lacI (fragment): lac repressor; lacI; The lac repressor binds to the lac operator to inhibit transcription in E. coli. This inhibition can be relieved by adding lactose or isopropyl-β-D-thiogalactopyranoside (IPTG).
   4703..5291    -  rep_origin     ori: high-copy-number ColE1/pMB1/pBR322/pUC origin of replication
   5462..6322    -  CDS            AmpR: β-lactamase; bla; confers resistance to ampicillin, carbenicillin, and related antibiotics
   6323..6427    -  promoter       AmpR promoter: bla
>Addgene plasmid #248827 | His-HA-E2p-YFP | addgene full sequence | sequence record 495665 | Addgene NGS Result
GACGGATCGGGAGATCTCCCGATCCCCTATGGTGCACTCTCAGTACAATCTGCTCTGATGCCGCATAGTT
AAGCCAGTATCTGCTCCCTGCTTGTGTGTTGGAGGTCGCTGAGTAGTGCGCGAGCAAAATTTAAGCTACA
ACAAGGCAAGGCTTGACCGACAATTGCATGAAGAATCTGCTTAGGGTTAGGCGTTTTGCGCTGCTTCGCG
ATGTACGGGCCAGATATACGCGTTGACATTGATTATTGACTAGTTATTAATAGTAATCAATTACGGGGTC
ATTAGTTCATAGCCCATATATGGAGTTCCGCGTTACATAACTTACGGTAAATGGCCCGCCTGGCTGACCG
CCCAACGACCCCCGCCCATTGACGTCAATAATGACGTATGTTCCCATAGTAACGCCAATAGGGACTTTCC
ATTGACGTCAATGGGTGGAGTATTTACGGTAAACTGCCCACTTGGCAGTACATCAAGTGTATCATATGCC
AAGTACGCCCCCTATTGACGTCAATGACGGTAAATGGCCCGCCTGGCATTATGCCCAGTACATGACCTTA
TGGGACTTTCCTACTTGGCAGTACATCTACGTATTAGTCATCGCTATTACCATGGTGATGCGGTTTTGGC
AGTACATCAATGGGCGTGGATAGCGGTTTGACTCACGGGGATTTCCAAGTCTCCACCCCATTGACGTCAA
TGGGAGTTTGTTTTGGCACCAAAATCAACGGGACTTTCCAAAATGTCGTAACAACTCCGCCCCATTGACG
CAAATGGGCGGTAGGCGTGTACGGTGGGAGGTCTATATAAGCAGAGCTCTCTGGCTAACTAGAGAACCCA
CTGCTTACTGGCTTATCGAAATTAATACGACTCACTATAGGGAGACCCAAGCTTGCGGCCGCCACCATGG
TGCGGGGTTCTCATCATCATCATCATCATGGTATGGCTAGCTATCCGTACGACGTACCAGACTACGCAAT
GGCTATCGAAATCAAAGTACCGGACATCGGGGCTGATGAAGTTGAAATCACCGAGATCCTGGTCAAAGTG
GGCGACAAAGTTGAAGCCGAACAGTCGCTGATCACCGTAGAAGGCGACAAAGCTTCTATGGAAGTTCCGG
CGCCGTTTGCAGGCGTCGTGAAGGAACTGAAAGTCAACGTTGGCGATAAAGTGAAAACTGGCTCGCTGAT
TATGATCTTCGAAGTTGAAGGCGCAGCGCCTGCGGCAGCTCCTGCGAAGGATCCGAGCTCGATGGTGAGC
AAGGGCGAGGAGCTGTTCACCGGGGTGGTGCCCATCCTGGTCGAGCTGGACGGCGACGTAAACGGCCACA
AGTTCAGCGTGTCCGGCGAGGGCGAGGGCGATGCCACCTACGGCAAGCTGACCCTGAAGTTCATCTGCAC
CACCGGCAAGCTGCCCGTGCCCTGGCCCACCCTCGTGACCACCTTCGGCTACGGCCTGCAGTGCTTCGCC
CGCTACCCCGACCACATGAAGCAGCACGACTTCTTCAAGTCCGCCATGCCCGAAGGCTACGTCCAGGAGC
GCACCATCTTCTTCAAGGACGACGGCAACTACAAGACCCGCGCCGAGGTGAAGTTCGAGGGCGACACCCT
GGTGAACCGCATCGAGCTGAAGGGCATCGACTTCAAGGAGGACGGCAACATCCTGGGGCACAAGCTGGAG
TACAACTACAACAGCCACAACGTCTATATCATGGCCGACAAGCAGAAGAACGGCATCAAGGTGAACTTCA
AGATCCGCCACAACATCGAGGACGGCAGCGTGCAGCTCGCCGACCACTACCAGCAGAACACCCCCATCGG
CGACGGCCCCGTGCTGCTGCCCGACAACCACTACCTGAGCTACCAGTCCGCCCTGAGCAAAGACCCCAAC
GAGAAGCGCGATCACATGGTCCTGCTGGAGTTCGTGACCGCCGCCGGGATCACTCTCGGCATGGACGAGC
TATACAAGGAATTCTGAAAAAAACTCGAGCATGCATCTAGAGGGCCCTATTCTATAGTGTCACCTAAATG
CTAGAGCTCGCTGATCAGCCTCGACTGTGCCTTCTAGTTGCCAGCCATCTGTTGTTTGCCCCTCCCCCGT
GCCTTCCTTGACCCTGGAAGGTGCCACTCCCACTGTCCTTTCCTAATAAAATGAGGAAATTGCATCGCAT
TGTCTGAGTAGGTGTCATTCTATTCTGGGGGGTGGGGTGGGGCAGGACAGCAAGGGGGAGGATTGGGAAG
ACAATAGCAGGCATGCTGGGGATGCGGTGGGCTCTATGGCTTCTGAGGCGGAAAGAACCAGCTGGGGCTC
TAGGGGGTATCCCC
[124 nt withheld, positions 2325-2448]
C
[91 nt withheld, positions 2450-2540]
A
[49 nt withheld, positions 2542-2590]
CCTTTGACGTTGGAGTCCACGTTCTTT
[37 nt withheld, positions 2618-2654]
ACCCTATCTCGGTCTATTCTTTTGATTTATAAGGGATTTTGCCGATTTCGGCCTATTGGTTAAAAAATGA
GCTGATTTAACAAAAATTTAACGCGAATTAATTCTGTGGAATGTGTGTCAGTTAGGGTGTGGAAAGTCCC
CAGGCTCCCCAGCAGGCAGAAGTATGCAAAGCATGCATCTCAATTAGTCAGCAACCAGGTGTGGAAAGTC
CCCAGGCTCCCCAGCAGGCAGAAGTATGCAAAGCATGCATCTCAATTAGTCAGCAACCATAGTCCCGCCC
CTAACTCCGCCCATCCCGCCCCTAACTCCGCCCAGTTCCGCCCATTCTCCGCCCCATGGCTGACTAATTT
TTTTTATTTATGCAGAGGCCGAGGCCGCCTCTGCCTCTGAGCTATTCCAGAAGTAGTGAGGAGGCTTTTT
TGGAGGCCTAGGCTTTTGCAAAAAGCTCCCGGGAGCTTGTATATCCATTTTCGGATCTGATCAAGAGACA
GGATGAGGATCGTTTCGCATGATTGAACAAGATGGATTGCACGCAGGTTCTCCGGCCGCTTGGGTGGAGA
GGCTATTCGGCTATGACTGGGCACAACAGACAATCGGCTGCTCTGATGCCGCCGTGTTCCGGCTGTCAGC
GCAGGGGCGCCCGGTTCTTTTTGTCAAGACCGACCTGTCCGGTGCCCTGAATGAACTGCAGGACGAGGCA
GCGCGGCTATCGTGGCTGGCCACGACGGGCGTTCCTTGCGCAGCTGTGCTCGACGTTGTCACTGAAGCGG
GAAGGGACTGGCTGCTATTGGGCGAAGTGCCGGGGCAGGATCTCCTGTCATCTCACCTTGCTCCTGCCGA
GAAAGTATCCATCATGGCTGATGCAATGCGGCGGCTGCATACGCTTGATCCGGCTACCTGCCCATTCGAC
CACCAAGCGAAACATCGCATCGAGCGAGCACGTACTCGGATGGAAGCCGGTCTTGTCGATCAGGATGATC
TGGACGAAGAGCATCAGGGGCTCGCGCCAGCCGAACTGTTCGCCAGGCTCAAGGCGCGCATGCCCGACGG
CGAGGATCTCGTCGTGACCCATGGCGATGCCTGCTTGCCGAATATCATGGTGGAAAATGGCCGCTTTTCT
GGATTCATCGACTGTGGCCGGCTGGGTGTGGCGGACCGCTATCAGGACATAGCGTTGGCTACCCGTGATA
TTGCTGAAGAGCTTGGCGGCGAATGGGCTGACCGCTTCCTCGTGCTTTACGGTATCGCCGCTCCCGATTC
GCAGCGCATCGCCTTCTATCGCCTTCTTGACGAGTTCTTCTGAGCGGGACTCTGGGGTTCGAAATGACCG
ACCAAGCGACGCCCAACCTGCCATCACGAGATTTCGATTCCACCGCCGCCTTCTATGAAAGGTTGGGCTT
CGGAATCGTTTTCCGGGACGCCGGCTGGATGATCCTCCAGCGCGGGGATCTCATGCTGGAGTTCTTCGCC
CACCCCAACTTGTTTATTGCAGCTTATAATGGTTACAAATAAAGCAATAGCATCACAAATTTCACAAATA
AAGCATTTTTTTCACTGCATTCTAGTTGTGGTTTGTCCAAACTCATCAATGTATCTTATCATGTCTGTAT
ACCGTCGACCTCTAGCTAGAGCTTGGCGTAATCATGGTCATAGCTGTTTCCTGTGTGAAATTGTTATCCG
CTCACAATTCCACACAACATACGAGCCGGAAGCATAAAGTGTAAAGCCTGGGGTGCCTAATGAGTGAGCT
AACTCACATTAATTGCGTTGCGCTCACTGCCCGCTTTCCAGTCGGGAAACCTGTCGTGCCAGCTGCATTA
ATGAATCGGCCAACGCGCGGGGAGAGGCGGTTTGCGTATTGGGCGCTCTTCCGCTTCCTCGCTCACTGAC
TCGCTGCGCTCGGTCGTTCGGCTGCGGCGAGCGGTATCAGCTCACTCAAAGGCGGTAATACGGTTATCCA
CAGAATCAGGGGATAACGCAGGAAAGAACATGTGAGCAAAAGGCCAGCAAAAGGCCAGGAACCGTAAAAA
GGCCGCGTTGCTGGCGTTTTTCCATAGGCTCCGCCCCCCTGACGAGCATCACAAAAATCGACGCTCAAGT
CAGAGGTGGCGAAACCCGACAGGACTATAAAGATACCAGGCGTTTCCCCCTGGAAGCTCCCTCGTGCGCT
CTCCTGTTCCGACCCTGCCGCTTACCGGATACCTGTCCGCCTTTCTCCCTTCGGGAAGCGTGGCGCTTTC
TCATAGCTCACGCTGTAGGTATCTCAGTTCGGTGTAGGTCGTTCGCTCCAAGCTGGGCTGTGTGCACGAA
CCCCCCGTTCAGCCCGACCGCTGCGCCTTATCCGGTAACTATCGTCTTGAGTCCAACCCGGTAAGACACG
ACTTATCGCCACTGGCAGCAGCCACTGGTAACAGGATTAGCAGAGCGAGGTATGTAGGCGGTGCTACAGA
GTTCTTGAAGTGGTGGCCTAACTACGGCTACACTAGAAGAACAGTATTTGGTATCTGCGCTCTGCTGAAG
CCAGTTACCTTCGGAAAAAGAGTTGGTAGCTCTTGATCCGGCAAACAAACCACCGCTGGTAGCGGTGGTT
TTTTTGTTTGCAAGCAGCAGATTACGCGCAGAAAAAAAGGATCTCAAGAAGATCCTTTGATCTTTTCTAC
GGGGTCTGACGCTCAGTGGAACGAAAACTCACGTTAAGGGATTTTGGTCATGAGATTATCAAAAAGGATC
TTCACCTAGATCCTTTTAAATTAAAAATGAAGTTTTAAATCAATCTAAAGTATATATGAGTAAACTTGGT
CTGACAGTTACCAATGCTTAATCAGTGAGGCACCTATCTCAGCGATCTGTCTATTTCGTTCATCCATAGT
TGCCTGACTCCCCGTCGTGTAGATAACTACGATACGGGAGGGCTTACCATCTGGCCCCAGTGCTGCAATG
ATACCGCGAGACCCACGCTCACCGGCTCCAGATTTATCAGCAATAAACCAGCCAGCCGGAAGGGCCGAGC
GCAGAAGTGGTCCTGCAACTTTATCCGCCTCCATCCAGTCTATTAATTGTTGCCGGGAAGCTAGAGTAAG
TAGTTCGCCAGTTAATAGTTTGCGCAACGTTGTTGCCATTGCTACAGGCATCGTGGTGTCACGCTCGTCG
TTTGGTATGGCTTCATTCAGCTCCGGTTCCCAACGATCAAGGCGAGTTACATGATCCCCCATGTTGTGCA
AAAAAGCGGTTAGCTCCTTCGGTCCTCCGATCGTTGTCAGAAGTAAGTTGGCCGCAGTGTTATCACTCAT
GGTTATGGCAGCACTGCATAATTCTCTTACTGTCATGCCATCCGTAAGATGCTTTTCTGTGACTGGTGAG
TACTCAACCAAGTCATTCTGAGAATAGTGTATGCGGCGACCGAGTTGCTCTTGCCCGGCGTCAATACGGG
ATAATACCGCGCCACATAGCAGAACTTTAAAAGTGCTCATCATTGGAAAACGTTCTTCGGGGCGAAAACT
CTCAAGGATCTTACCGCTGTTGAGATCCAGTTCGATGTAACCCACTCGTGCACCCAACTGATCTTCAGCA
TCTTTTACTTTCACCAGCGTTTCTGGGTGAGCAAAAACAGGAAGGCAAAATGCCGCAAAAAAGGGAATAA
GGGCGACACGGAAATGTTGAATACTCATACTCTTCCTTTTTCAATATTATTGAAGCATTTATCAGGGTTA
TTGTCTCATGAGCGGATACATATTTGAATGTATTTAGAAAAATAAACAAATAGGGGTTCCGCGCACATTT
CCCCGAAAAGTGCCACCTGACGTC
